Addgene plasmid #34580: pMIY-Arg1
Depositing lab: Peter Murray. Depositing organization: St. Jude Children's Research Hospital.
Backbone
  Vector backbone: pMIY
  Modifications to backbone: GFP of pMIG has been replaced with YFP
  Vector type: Mammalian Expression, Retroviral
Growth in bacteria
  Bacterial resistance: Ampicillin, 100 μg/mL
  Growth temperature: 37°C
  Growth strain: Stbl3
  Copy number: Unknown
Gene/Insert
  Gene/Insert name: Arg1
  Species: M. musculus (mouse)
  Entrez Gene: Arg1 (a.k.a. AI, Arg-1, PGIF)
  Tag / fusion protein: IRES-YFP (C terminal on backbone)
  Cloning method: Restriction Enzyme; 5′ cloning site none (unknown if destroyed); 3′ cloning site none (unknown if destroyed)
  Sequencing primers: 5′ pLXSN 5'
Terms and licenses: Academic/Nonprofit Terms; Industry Terms: Not Available to Industry
How to cite: pMIY-Arg1 was a gift from Peter Murray (Addgene plasmid # 34580 ; http://n2t.net/addgene:34580 ; RRID:Addgene_34580)
