[The description below was written by a language model from this plasmid's Addgene catalogue record.]
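Description:
pMIY-Arg1 is a retroviral mammalian expression plasmid carrying the mouse Arg1 gene, which encodes arginase 1, the enzyme that hydrolyses arginine to ornithine and urea. The backbone, pMIY, is a derivative of pMIG in which the GFP reporter has been replaced with YFP. The plasmid is propagated in bacteria under ampicillin selection. The record lists its copy number as unknown, and it does not name the origin of replication. No feature table is provided, so details such as the long terminal repeats, the packaging signal and the exact promoter driving the insert are not stated. In vectors of the pMIG family, expression normally comes from the viral 5′ LTR, but that cannot be confirmed for this construct from the fields given.

The payload is arranged as a bicistronic cassette, with Arg1 followed on the backbone by an IRES-YFP element. The catalogue lists this under tags and fusions, but an IRES does not produce a fused protein. It allows internal ribosome entry on the same transcript, so YFP is translated separately from an untagged Arg1 protein. YFP fluorescence therefore marks cells that have been transduced and are expressing the Arg1 transcript, which lets them be identified or sorted by fluorescence. No mammalian drug-selection marker is recorded. The insert was introduced by restriction enzyme cloning, but the specific sites are not recorded.

The vector type suggests the plasmid is used to produce retroviral particles in packaging cells, giving stable enforced expression of arginase 1 in dividing mammalian cells. The record does not describe a specific experimental application.
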