>Addgene plasmid #34580 | pMIY-Arg1 | addgene partial sequence | sequence record 41693 | pLXSN-5
TCAGCCCTCACTCCTTCTCTAGGCGCCGGAATTCCAGCATGAGCTCCAAGCCAAAGTCCTTAGAGATTAT
CGGAGCGCCTTTCTCAAAAGGACAGCCTCGAGGAGGGGTAGAGAAAGGCCCTGCAGCACTGAGGAAAGCT
GGTCTGCTGGAAAAACTTAAAGAAACAGAGTATGACGTGAGAGACCACGGGGACCTGGCCTTTGTTGATG
TCCCTAATGACAGCTCCTTTCAAATTGTGAAGAACCCACGGTCTGTGGGGAAAGCCAATGAAGAGCTGGC
TGGTGTGGTGGCAGAGGTCCAGAAGAATGGAAGAGTCAGTGTGGTGCTGGGTGGAGACCACAGTCTGGCA
GTTGGAAGCATCTCTGGCCACGCCAGGGTCCACCCTGACCTATGTGTCATTTGGGTGGATGCTCACACTG
ACATCAACACTCCCCTGACAACCAGCTCTGGGAATCTGCATGGGCAACCTGTGTCCTTTCTCCTGAAGGA
ACTGAAAGGAAAGTTCCCAGATGTACCAGGATTCTCCTGGGTGACTCCCTGCATATCTGCCAAAGACATC
GTGTACATTGGCTTGCGAGACGTAGACCCT
