>Addgene plasmid #34580 | pMIY-Arg1 | addgene partial sequence | sequence record 41694 | IRES-F 5'-TGGCTCTCCTCAAGCGTATT-3'
GTACCCATTGTTATGGGATCTGATCTGGGGCCTCGGTGCACATGCTTTACATGTGTTTAGTCGAGGTTAA
AAAAACGTCTAGGCCCCCCGAACCACGGGGACGTGGTTTTCCTTTGAAAAACACGATAATACCATGGTGA
GCAAGGGCGAGGAGCTGTTCACCGGGGTGGTGCCCATCCTGGTCGAGCTGGACGGCGACGTAAACGGCCA
CAAGTTCAGCGTGTCCGGCGAGGGCGAGGGCGATGCCACCTACGGCAAGCTGACCCTGAAGTTCATCTGC
ACCACCGGCAAGCTGCCCGTGCCCTGGCCCACCCTCGTGACCACCTTCGGCTACGGCCTGCAGTGCTTCG
CCCGCTACCCCGACCACATGAAGCAGCACGACTTCTTCAAGTCCGCCATGCCCGAAGGCTACGTCCAGGA
GCGCACCATCTTCTTCAAGGACGACGGCAACTACAAGACCCGCGCCGAGGTGAAGTTCGAGGGCGACACC
CTGGTGAACCGCATCGAGCTGAAGGGCATCGACTTCAAGGAGGACGGCAACATCCTGGGGCACAAGCTGG
AGTACAACTACAACAGCCACAACGTCTATATCATGGCCGACAAGCAGAAGAACGGCATCAAGGTGAACTT
CAAGATCCGCCACAACATCGAGGACGGCAGCGTGCAGCTCGCCGACCACTACCAGCAGAACACCCCCATC
GGCGACGGCCCCGTGCTGCTGCCCGACAACCACTACCTGAGCTACCAGTCCGCCCTGAGCAAAGACCCCA
ACGAGAAGCGCGATCACATGGTCCTGCTGGAGTTCGTGACCGCCGCCGGGATCACTCTCGGCATGGACGA
GCTGTACAAGTAAAGCGGCCGCGACTCTAGAGTCGACCTGCAGGCATGCAAGCTTCAGGTAGCCGGCTAA
CGTTAACAACCGGTACCTCTAGAACTATAGCTAGCAT
